>Addgene plasmid #104330 | pAAV-CMV-TVAmCherry-2A-oG | addgene full sequence | sequence record 200026 | Addgene NGS Result
GAACAAGAGTCCACTATTAAAGAACGTGGACTCCAACGTCAAAGG
[141 nt withheld, positions 46-186]
G
[46 nt withheld, positions 188-233]
A
[95 nt withheld, positions 235-329]
TATGCGGTGTGAAATACCGCACAGATGCGTAAGGAGAAAATACCGCATCAGGCGCCCCTGCAGGCAGCTG
CGCGCTCGCTCGCTCACTGAGGCCGCCCGGGCAAAGCCCGGGCGTCGGGCGACCTTTGGTCGCCCGGCCT
CAGTGAGCGAGCGAGCGCGCAGAGAGGGAGTGGCCAACTCCATCACTAGGGGTTCCTGCGGCCGCTCGGT
CCGCACGTGGTTACCTACAAAATCAGAAGGACAGGGAAGGGAGCAGTGGTTCACGCCTGTAATCCCAGCA
ATTTGGGAGGCCAAGGTGGGTAGATCACCTGAGATTAGGAGTTGGAGACCAGCCTGGCCAATATGGTGAA
ACCCCGTCTCTACCAAAAAAACAAAAATTAGCTGAGCCTGGTCATGCATGCCTGGAATCCCAACAACTCG
GGAGGCTGAGGCAGGAGAATCGCTTGAACCCAGGAGGCGGAGATTGCAGTGAGCCAAGATTGTGCCACTG
CACTCCAGCTTGGTTCCCAATAGACCCCGCAGGCCCTACAGGTTGTCTTCCCAACTTGCCCCTTGCTCCA
TACCACCCCCCTCCACCCCATAATATTATAGAAGGACACCTAGTCAGACAAAATGATGCAACTTAATTTT
ATTAGGACAAGGCTGGTGGGCACTGGAGTGGCAACTTCCAGGGCCAGGAGAGGCACTGGGGAGGGGTCAC
AGGGATGCCACCCGTAGATCTCTCGAGGCAAGCTTTCATTAGAGCCGTGTCTCGCCCCCAGATTTATGAC
TTTCCCAACTGCTGATGATTTTACCGCTCTGGGGTGTGACAGACACTTCTCTACCGGTCCCCCTCAGATT
GTGCTGAGTTGGCTCGGAGCGGTTCACTCGTCGCCAGCAGGTCATCAGGAAAATGATCAGCATGAGAGCA
GTCAGTGCTCCAGCGGAGAGCAGCACGTACTTGCCCCAATTAGGCAGTCCGAGATCGACGCCACTGATCC
GTTCGTGCACGTCGGGCAGGTGGACCTCCACAAAATCTTCGGCCTCGTCGCCGTTTTTGAACACTGTGCT
TGGGTCTGC
[1197 nt withheld, positions 1389-2585]
ACCAAAGCAGAGTGGGAAGACGAGCAGAGGGACGAAGAGGAGAGCCTGTGGGACCATGGGCCCTGGGTTG
GACTCCACGTCTCCCGCCAACTTGAGAAGGTCAAAATTCAAAGTCTGTTTCACTCCGGATCCCTTGTACA
GCTCGTCCATGCCGCCGGTGGAGTGGCGGCCCTCGGCGCGTTCGTACTGTTCCACGATGGTGTAGTCCTC
GTTGTGGGAGGTGATGTCCAACTTGATGTTGACGTTGTAGGCGCCGGGCAGCTGCACGGGCTTCTTGGCC
TTGTAGGTGGTCTTGACCTCAGCGTCGTAGTGGCCGCCGTCCTTCAGCTTCAGCCTCTGCTTGATCTCGC
CCTTCAGGGCGCCGTCCTCGGGGTACATCCGCTCGGAGGAGGCCTCCCAGCCCATGGTCTTCTTCTGCAT
TACGGGGCCGTCGGAGGGGAAGTTGGTGCCGCGCAGCTTCACCTTGTAGATGAACTCGCCGTCCTGCAGG
GAGGAGTCCTGGGTCACGGTCACCACGCCGCCGTCCTCGAAGTTCATCACGCGCTCCCACTTGAAGCCCT
CGGGGAAGGACAGCTTCAAGTAGTCGGGGATGTCGGCGGGGTGCTTCACGTAGGCCTTGGAGCCGTACAT
GAACTGAGGGGACAGGATGTCCCAGGCGAAGGGCAGGGGGCCACCCTTGGTCACCTTCAGCTTGGCGGTC
TGGGTGCCCTCGTAGGGGCGGCCCTCGCCCTCGCCCTCGATCTCGAACTCGTGGCCGTTCACGGAGCCCT
CCATGTGCACCTTGAAGCGCATGAACTCCTTGATGATGGCCATGTTATCCTCCTCGCCCTTGCTCACCCC
ACCCCCCTTGGATGCGCTTTCAAGACTGAAGATGTCAGACCTGCTTTTTGCTTTGGACTTCCCCCATGCA
GCGATACCACCCACAGCTACCAGGCAGCACAGGAGCACTGCAGTGATCAGCATCCACATGCGGCCGTGAT
TCCTGGCTGGCAGAGCACGTCCAGGAGCAGGGGCAGTGGGAGCCTCTGTGCCGTTGTCCGTGGGCACCGC
GGGGATCGCGCTGGTCCCGCAGCCCCACTCGTCCCGCCCGTCGTCGCAGTCGGGGTGTCCGTCGCACAGC
CAGTCCTGCGGGTAACACTCCCCGTGGGCACCGGGCGGCTCCGAGCAGCGGAACTGACCGGGGGGGCAAC
GGGACAAAGAACCGTTACCGGACCCGTTACCGGTCACGTTACCGGGCAGCAGCAGCAGCAGCAGCGCGGG
CAGCAGCCGCGCCATGGTGGCGAATTCAATCGATGTTCGAATCCCAATTCTTTGCCAAAGTGATGGGCCA
GCACACAGACCAGCACGTTGCCCAGGAGCTGTGGGAGGAAGATAAGAGGTATGAACATGATTAGCAAAAG
GGCCTAGCTTGGACTCAGAATAATCCAGCCTTATCCCAACCATAAAATAAAAGCAGAATGGTAGCTGGAT
TGTAGCTGCTATTAGCAATATGAAACCTCTTACATCAGTTACAATTTATATGCAGAAATATTTATATGCA
GAAATATTGCTATTGCCTTAACCCAGAAATTATCACTGTTATTCTTTAGAATGGTGCAAAGAGGCATGAT
ACATTGTATCATTATTGCCCTGAAAGAAAGAGATTAGGGAAAGTATTAGAAATAAGATAAACAAAAAAGT
ATATTAAAAGAAGAAAGCATTTTTTGTGGGCCTATAGACTCTATAGGCGGTACTTACGTCACTCTTGGCA
CGGGGAATCCGCGTTCCAATGCACCGTTCCCGGCCGGGATTCGAATCCGCGGAGGCTGGATCGGTCCCGG
TGTCTTCTATGGAGGTCAAAACAGCGTGGATGGCGTCTCCAGGCGATCTGACGGTTCACTAAACGAGCTC
TGCTTATATAGACCTCCCACCGTACACGCCTACCGCCCATTTGCGTCAATGGGGCGGAGTTGTTACGACA
TTTTGGAAAGTCCCGTTGATTTTGGTGCCAAAACAAACTCCCATTGACGTCAATGGGGTGGAGACTTGGA
AATCCCCGTGAGTCAAACCGCTATCCACGCCCATTGATGTACTGCCAAAACCGCATCACCATGGTAATAG
CGATGACTAATACGTAGATGTACTGCCAAGTAGGAAAGTCCCATAAGGTCATGTACTGGGCATAATGCCA
GGCGGGCCATTTACCGTCATTGACGTCAATAGGGGGCGTACTTGGCATATGATACACTTGATGTACTGCC
AAGTGGGCAGTTTACCGTAAATACTCCACCCATTGACGTCAATGGAAAGTCCCTATTGGCGTTACTATGG
GAACATACGTCATTATTGACGTCAATGGGCGGGGGTCGTTGGGCGGTCAGCCAGGCGGGCCATTTACCGT
AAGTTATGTAACGCGGAACTCCATATATGGGCTATGAACTAATGACCCCGTAATTGATTACTATTAATAA
CTAGACGCGTGCGGCCGCAGGAACCCCTAGTGATGGAGTTGGCCACTCCCTCTCTGCGCGCTCGCTCGCT
CACTGAGGCCGGGCGACCAAAGGTCGCCCGACGCCCGGGCGGCCTCAGTGAGCGAGCGAGCGCGCAGCTG
CCTGCAGGACATGTGAGCAAAAGGCCAGCAAAAGGCCAGGAACCGTAAAAAGGCCGCGTTGCTGGCGTTT
TTCCATAGGCTCCGCCCCCCTGACGAGCATCACAAAAATCGACGCTCAAGTCAGAGGTGGCGAAACCCGA
CAGGACTATAAAGATACCAGGCGTTTCCCCCTGGAAGCTCCCTCGTGCGCTCTCCTGTTCCGACCCTGCC
GCTTACCGGATACCTGTCCGCCTTTCTCCCTTCGGGAAGCGTGGCGCTTTCTCATAGCTCACGCTGTAGG
TATCTCAGTTCGGTGTAGGTCGTTCGCTCCAAGCTGGGCTGTGTGCACGAACCCCCCGTTCAGCCCGACC
GCTGCGCCTTATCCGGTAACTATCGTCTTGAGTCCAACCCGGTAAGACACGACTTATCGCCACTGGCAGC
AGCCACTGGTAACAGGATTAGCAGAGCGAGGTATGTAGGCGGTGCTACAGAGTTCTTGAAGTGGTGGCCT
AACTACGGCTACACTAGAAGAACAGTATTTGGTATCTGCGCTCTGCTGAAGCCAGTTACCTTCGGAAAAA
GAGTTGGTAGCTCTTGATCCGGCAAACAAACCACCGCTGGTAGCGGTGGTTTTTTTGTTTGCAAGCAGCA
GATTACGCGCAGAAAAAAAGGATCTCAAGAAGATCCTTTGATCTTTTCTACGGGGTCTGACGCTCAGTGG
AACGAAAACTCACGTTAAGGGATTTTGGTCATGAGATTATCAAAAAGGATCTTCACCTAGATCCTTTTAA
ATTAAAAATGAAGTTTTAAATCAATCTAAAGTATATATGAGTAAACTTGGTCTGACAGTTACCAATGCTT
AATCAGTGAGGCACCTATCTCAGCGATCTGTCTATTTCGTTCATCCATAGTTGCCTGACTCCCCGTCGTG
TAGATAACTACGATACGGGAGGGCTTACCATCTGGCCCCAGTGCTGCAATGATACCGCGAGACCCACGCT
CACCGGCTCCAGATTTATCAGCAATAAACCAGCCAGCCGGAAGGGCCGAGCGCAGAAGTGGTCCTGCAAC
TTTATCCGCCTCCATCCAGTCTATTAATTGTTGCCGGGAAGCTAGAGTAAGTAGTTCGCCAGTTAATAGT
TTGCGCAACGTTGTTGCCATTGCTACAGGCATCGTGGTGTCACGCTCGTCGTTTGGTATGGCTTCATTCA
GCTCCGGTTCCCAACGATCAAGGCGAGTTACATGATCCCCCATGTTGTGCAAAAAAGCGGTTAGCTCCTT
CGGTCCTCCGATCGTTGTCAGAAGTAAGTTGGCCGCAGTGTTATCACTCATGGTTATGGCAGCACTGCAT
AATTCTCTTACTGTCATGCCATCCGTAAGATGCTTTTCTGTGACTGGTGAGTACTCAACCAAGTCATTCT
GAGAATAGTGTATGCGGCGACCGAGTTGCTCTTGCCCGGCGTCAATACGGGATAATACCGCGCCACATAG
CAGAACTTTAAAAGTGCTCATCATTGGAAAACGTTCTTCGGGGCGAAAACTCTCAAGGATCTTACCGCTG
TTGAGATCCAGTTCGATGTAACCCACTCGTGCACCCAACTGATCTTCAGCATCTTTTACTTTCACCAGCG
TTTCTGGGTGAGCAAAAACAGGAAGGCAAAATGCCGCAAAAAAGGGAATAAGGGCGACACGGAAATGTTG
AATACTCATACTCTTCCTTTTTCAATATTATTGAAGCATTTATCAGGGTTATTGTCTCATGAGCGGATAC
ATATTTGAATGTATTTAGAAAAATAAACAAATAGGGGTTCCGCGCACATTTCCCCGAAAAGTGCCACCTG
ACGTCTAAGAAACCATTATTATCATGACATTAACCTATAAAAATAGGCGTATCACGAGGCCCTTTCGTCT
CGCGCGTTTCGGTGATGACGGTGAAAACCTCTGACACATGCAGCTCCCGGAGACGGTCACAGCTTGTCTG
TAAGCGGATGCCGGGAGCAGACAAGCCCGTCAGGGCGCGTCAGCGGGTGTTGGCGGGTGTCGGGGCTGGC
TTAACTATGCGGCATCAGAGCAGATTGTACTGAGAGTGCACCATAAAATTGTAAACGTTAATATTTTGTT
AAAATTCGCGTTAAATTTTTGTTAAATCAGCTCATTTTTTAACCAATAGACCGAAATCGGCAAAATCCCT
TATAAATCAAAAGAATAGCCCGAGATAGAGTTGAGTGTTGTTCCAGTTTG
Features (pLannotate 1.2.2; 20 found; start..end, strand, type, name):
    330..381     +  misc_feature   bom (fragment): basis of mobility region from pBR322
    386..526     -  repeat_region  AAV2 ITR: inverted terminal repeat of adeno-associated virus serotype 2 inverted
    566..1042    -  polyA_signal   hGH poly(A) signal: human growth hormone polyadenylation signal
   1071..2642    -  CDS            G (sequence partly withheld): GLYCO_RABVP - Experimental evidence at protein level: Swiss-Prot protein existence level 1. Attaches the virus to host cellular receptor, inducing endocytosis of the virion. In the endosome, the acidic pH induces conformational changes in the glycoprotein trimer, which trigger fusion between virus and cell membrane. There is convincing in vitro evidence that the muscular form of the nicotinic acetylcholine receptor (nAChR), the neuronal cell adhesion molecule (NCAM), and the p75 neurotrophin receptor (p75NTR) bind glycoprotein and thereby facilitate rabies virus entry into cells (By similarity
   2643..2708    -  CDS            F2A: 2A peptide from foot-and-mouth disease virus polyprotein Eukaryotic ribosomes fail to insert a peptide bond between the Gly and Pro residues, yielding separate polypeptides.
   2718..3422    -  CDS            mCherry: mCherry is a basic (constitutively fluorescent) red fluorescent protein published in 2004, derived from Discosoma sp.. It is reported to be a very rapidly-maturing monomer with low acid sensitivity.
   3432..3860    -  CDS            RSVR_COTJA (fragment): Experimental evidence at protein level: Swiss-Prot protein existence level 1. Responsible for susceptibility to the retrovirus subgroup A Rous sarcoma virus. From Coturnix japonica (Japanese quail) (Coturnix coturnix japonica).
   3893..3940    -  CDS            HBB (fragment): HBB_COLGU - Experimental evidence at transcript level: Swiss-Prot protein existence level 2. Involved in oxygen transport from the lung to the various peripheral tissues. From Colobus guereza (Mantled guereza) (Eastern black-and-white colobus monkey).
   3944..4290    -  intron         β-globin intron (fragment): internally truncated intron from human β-globin
   4295..4322    -  intron         CMV intron (fragment): modified intron A from human cytomegalovirus (CMV)
   4471..4674    -  promoter       CMV promoter: human cytomegalovirus (CMV) immediate early promoter
   4675..4978    -  enhancer       CMV enhancer: human cytomegalovirus immediate early enhancer
   5089..5116    -  repeat_region  AAV2 ITR (fragment): inverted terminal repeat of adeno-associated virus serotype 2 inverted
   5145..5172    -  repeat_region  AAV2 ITR (fragment): inverted terminal repeat of adeno-associated virus serotype 2 inverted
   5245..5833    -  rep_origin     ori: high-copy-number ColE1/pMB1/pBR322/pUC origin of replication
   6004..6864    -  CDS            AmpR: β-lactamase; bla; confers resistance to ampicillin, carbenicillin, and related antibiotics
   6865..6969    -  promoter       AmpR promoter: bla
   7064..7099    +  CDS            rop (fragment): Rop protein, which maintains plasmids at low copy number; rop
   7201..7250    +  misc_feature   bom (fragment): basis of mobility region from pBR322
   7251..311     -  rep_origin     f1 ori (across the origin) (sequence partly withheld): f1 bacteriophage origin of replication; arrow indicates direction of (+) strand synthesis
