[The description below was written by a language model from this plasmid's Addgene catalogue record and pLannotate feature annotations shown in this document.]
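Description:
pAAV-CMV-TVAmCherry-2A-oG is an adeno-associated virus transfer plasmid built on a pAAV backbone and designed to drive constitutive co-expression of the two helper proteins needed for rabies-virus-based monosynaptic tracing. It is maintained in bacteria through a high-copy ColE1/pUC-type origin and selected with ampicillin via the β-lactamase gene. An f1 phage origin and small remnants of pBR322 bom and rop sequences are also annotated in the backbone. The expression cassette lies between AAV2 inverted terminal repeats, which direct replication and packaging of the intervening DNA into AAV particles. One ITR is annotated in full, whereas the other is detected only as short fragments, which may reflect incomplete annotation or sequencing of this repetitive region rather than a known deletion.

Within the ITRs, the CMV immediate early enhancer and promoter, followed by a chimeric intron containing truncated human β-globin intron sequence, drive a single open reading frame terminated by the human growth hormone polyadenylation signal. The reading frame begins with TVA, the avian receptor for subgroup A avian sarcoma/leukosis virus (annotated as a fragment of the quail protein), fused to the red fluorescent protein mCherry. A foot-and-mouth disease virus 2A peptide then separates this fusion from the optimised rabies glycoprotein (oG), so that ribosomal skipping yields two distinct polypeptides from one transcript. TVA makes transduced cells permissive to EnvA-pseudotyped rabies virus, mCherry marks these starter cells, and oG complements glycoprotein-deleted rabies to allow spread to presynaptic partners. The construct was deposited in connection with work on self-inactivating rabies virus for long-term access to neural circuits.
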