Addgene plasmid #104330: pAAV-CMV-TVAmCherry-2A-oG
Purpose: AAV constitutively expressing TVA-mCherry fusion and optimised Rabies Glycoprotein (oG)
Depositing lab: Marco Tripodi. Depositing organization: MRC Laboratory of Molecular Biology. Publication: Life-Long Genetic and Functional Access to Neural Circuits Using Self-Inactivating Rabies Virus. Ciabatti E, Gonzalez-Rueda A, Mariotti L, Morgese F, Tripodi M. Cell. 2017 Jul 1. pii: S0092-8674(17)30697-9. doi: 10.1016/j.cell.2017.06.014. PubMed 28689641.
Backbone
  Vector backbone: pAAV
  Vector type: AAV ; Adeno Associated Viral Vector
Growth in bacteria
  Bacterial resistance: Ampicillin, 100 μg/mL
  Growth temperature: 30°C
  Growth strain: NEB Stable
  Growth instructions: Stbl2 or NEB Stable can also be used
  Copy number: High Copy
Gene/Insert 1
  Gene/Insert name: TVA-mCherry fusion protein
Gene/Insert 2
  Gene/Insert name: Optimised Rabies Glycoprotein (oG)
Terms and licenses: Academic/Nonprofit Terms; Industry Terms: Not Available to Industry
How to cite: pAAV-CMV-TVAmCherry-2A-oG was a gift from Marco Tripodi (Addgene plasmid # 104330 ; http://n2t.net/addgene:104330 ; RRID:Addgene_104330)
